>Addgene plasmid #90805 | NSL1 C6.4 gRNA | addgene full sequence | sequence record 183816 | Addgene NGS Result
AGCGAGTCAGTGAGCGAGGAAGCGGAAGAGCGCCCAATACGCAAACCGCCTCTCCCCGCGCGTTGGCCGA
TTCATTAATGCAGCTGGCACGACAGGTTTCCCGACTGGAAAGCGGGCAGTGAGCGCAACGCAATTAATGT
GAGTTAGCTCACTCATTAGGCACCCCAGGCTTTACACTTTATGCTTCCGGCTCGTATGTTGTGTGGAATT
GTGAGCGGATAACAATTTCACACAGGAAACAGCTATGACCATGATTACGCCAAGCGCGCAATTAACCCTC
ACTAAAGGGAACAAAAGCTGGAGCTGCAAGCTTAATGTAGTCTTATGCAATACTCTTGTAGTCTTGCAAC
ATGGTAACGATGAGTTAGCAACATGCCTTACAAGGAGAGAAAAAGCACCGTGCATGCCGATTGGTGGAAG
TAAGGTGGTACGATCGTGCCTTATTAGGAAGGCAACAGACGGGTCTGACATGGATTGGACGAACCACTGA
ATTGCCGCATTGCAGAGATATTGTATTTAAGTGCCTAGCTCGATACATAAACGGGTCTCTCTGGTTAGAC
CAGATCTGAGCCTGGGAGCTCTCTGGCTAACTAGGGAACCCACTGCTTAAGCCTCAATAAAGCTTGCCTT
GAGTGCTTCAAGTAGTGTGTGCCCGTCTGTTGTGTGACTCTGGTAACTAGAGATCCCTCAGACCCTTTTA
GTCAGTGTGGAAAATCTCTAGCAGTGGCGCCCGAACAGGGACTTGAAAGCGAAAGGGAAACCAGAGGAGC
TCTCTCGACGCAGGACTCGGCTTGCTGAAGCGCGCACGGCAAGAGGCGAGGGGCGGCGACTGGTGAGTAC
GCCAAAAATTTTGACTAGCGGAGGCTAGAAGGAGAGAGATGGGTGCGAGAGCGTCAGTATTAAGCGGGGG
AGAATTAGATCGCGATGGGAAAAAATTCGGTTAAGGCCAGGGGGAAAGAAAAAATATAAATTAAAACATA
TAGTATGGGCAAGCAGGGAGCTAGAACGATTCGCAGTTAATCCTGGCCTGTTAGAAACATCAGAAGGCTG
TAGACAAATACTGGGACAGCTACAACCATCCCTTCAGACAGGATCAGAAGAACTTAGATCATTATATAAT
ACAGTAGCAACCCTCTATTGTGTGCATCAAAGGATAGAGATAAAAGACACCAAGGAAGCTTTAGACAAGA
TAGAGGAAGAGCAAAACAAAAGTAAGACCACCGCACAGCAAGCGGCCGCTGATCTTCAGACCTGGAGGAG
GAGATATGAGGGACAATTGGAGAAGTGAATTATATAAATATAAAGTAGTAAAAATTGAACCATTAGGAGT
AGCACCCACCAAGGCAAAGAGAAGAGTGGTGCAGAGAGAAAAAAGAGCAGTGGGAATAGGAGCTTTGTTC
CTTGGGTTCTTGGGAGCAGCAGGAAGCACTATGGGCGCAGCGTCAATGACGCTGACGGTACAGGCCAGAC
AATTATTGTCTGGTATAGTGCAGCAGCAGAACAATTTGCTGAGGGCTATTGAGGCGCAACAGCATCTGTT
GCAACTCACAGTCTGGGGCATCAAGCAGCTCCAGGCAAGAATCCTGGCTGTGGAAAGATACCTAAAGGAT
CAACAGCTCCTGGGGATTTGGGGTTGCTCTGGAAAACTCATTTGCACCACTGCTGTGCCTTGGAATGCTA
GTTGGAGTAATAAATCTCTGGAACAGATTTGGAATCACACGACCTGGATGGAGTGGGACAGAGAAATTAA
CAATTACACAAGCTTAATACACTCCTTAATTGAAGAATCGCAAAACCAGCAAGAAAAGAATGAACAAGAA
TTATTGGAATTAGATAAATGGGCAAGTTTGTGGAATTGGTTTAACATAACAAATTGGCTGTGGTATATAA
AATTATTCATAATGATAGTAGGAGGCTTGGTAGGTTTAAGAATAGTTTTTGCTGTACTTTCTATAGTGAA
TAGAGTTAGGCAGGGATATTCACCATTATCGTTTCAGACCCACCTCCCAACCCCGAGGGGACCCAGAGAG
GGCCTATTTCCCATGATTCCTTCATATTTGCATATACGATACAAGGCTGTTAGAGAGATAATTAGAATTA
ATTTGACTGTAAACACAAAGATATTAGTACAAAATACGTGACGTAGAAAGTAATAATTTCTTGGGTAGTT
TGCAGTTTTAAAATTATGTTTTAAAATGGACTATCATATGCTTACCGTAACTTGAAAGTATTTCGATTTC
TTGGCTTTATATATCTTGTGGAAAGGACGAAACACCGCAGTATCCCAGAAAGATCCGTTTAAGAGCTATG
CTGGAAACAGCATAGCAAGTTTAAATAAGGCTAGTCCGTTATCAACTTGAAAAAGTGGCACCGAGTCGGT
GCTTTTTTTGAATTCTAGATCTTGAGACAAATGGCAGTATTCATCCACAATTTTAAAAGAAAAGGGGGGA
TTGGGGGGTACAGTGCAGGGGAAAGAATAGTAGACATAATAGCAACAGACATACAAACTAAAGAATTACA
AAAACAAATTACAAAAATTCAAAATTTTCGGGTTTATTACAGGGACAGCAGAGATCCACTTTGGCGCCGG
CTCGAGTGGCTCCGGTGCCCGTCAGTGGGCAGAGCGCACATCGCCCACAGTCCCCGAGAAGTTGGGGGGA
GGGGTCGGCAATTGAACCGGTGCCTAGAGAAGGTGGCGCGGGGTAAACTGGGAAAGTGATGTCGTGTACT
GGCTCCGCCTTTTTCCCGAGGGTGGGGGAGAACCGTATATAAGTGCAGTAGTCGCCGTGAACGTTCTTTT
TCGCAACGGGTTTGCCGCCAGAACACAGGTGTCGTGACGCGGGATCCGCCACCATGACCGAGTACAAGCC
CACGGTGCGCCTCGCCACCCGCGACGACGTCCCCAGGGCCGTACGCACCCTCGCCGCCGCGTTCGCCGAC
TACCCCGCCACGCGCCACACCGTCGATCCGGACCGCCACATCGAGCGGGTCACCGAGCTGCAAGAACTCT
TCCTCACGCGCGTCGGGCTCGACATCGGCAAGGTGTGGGTCGCGGACGACGGCGCCGCGGTGGCGGTCTG
GACCACGCCGGAGAGCGTCGAAGCGGGGGCGGTGTTCGCCGAGATCGGCCCGCGCATGGCCGAGTTGAGC
GGTTCCCGGCTGGCCGCGCAGCAACAGATGGAAGGCCTCCTGGCGCCGCACCGGCCCAAGGAGCCCGCGT
GGTTCCTGGCCACCGTCGGAGTCTCGCCCGACCACCAGGGCAAGGGTCTGGGCAGCGCCGTCGTGCTCCC
CGGAGTGGAGGCGGCCGAGCGCGCCGGGGTGCCCGCCTTCCTGGAGACCTCCGCGCCCCGCAACCTCCCC
TTCTACGAGCGGCTCGGCTTCACCGTCACCGCCGACGTCGAGGTGCCCGAAGGACCGCGCACCTGGTGCA
TGACCCGCAAGCCCGGTGCCTGAACGCGTTAAGTCGACAATCAACCTCTGGATTACAAAATTTGTGAAAG
ATTGACTGGTATTCTTAACTATGTTGCTCCTTTTACGCTATGTGGATACGCTGCTTTAATGCCTTTGTAT
CATGCTATTGCTTCCCGTATGGCTTTCATTTTCTCCTCCTTGTATAAATCCTGGTTGCTGTCTCTTTATG
AGGAGTTGTGGCCCGTTGTCAGGCAACGTGGCGTGGTGTGCACTGTGTTTGCTGACGCAACCCCCACTGG
TTGGGGCATTGCCACCACCTGTCAGCTCCTTTCCGGGACTTTCGCTTTCCCCCTCCCTATTGCCACGGCG
GAACTCATCGCCGCCTGCCTTGCCCGCTGCTGGACAGGGGCTCGGCTGTTGGGCACTGACAATTCCGTGG
TGTTGTCGGGGAAATCATCGTCCTTTCCTTGGCTGCTCGCCTGTGTTGCCACCTGGATTCTGCGCGGGAC
GTCCTTCTGCTACGTCCCTTCGGCCCTCAATCCAGCGGACCTTCCTTCCCGCGGCCTGCTGCCGGCTCTG
CGGCCTCTTCCGCGTCTTCGCCTTCGCCCTCAGACGAGTCGGATCTCCCTTTGGGCCGCCTCCCCGCGTC
GACTTTAAGACCAATGACTTACAAGGCAGCTGTAGATCTTAGCCACTTTTTAAAAGAAAAGGGGGGACTG
GAAGGGCTAATTCACTCCCAACGAAGACAAGATCTGCTTTTTGCTTGTACTGGGTCTCTCTGGTTAGACC
AGATCTGAGCCTGGGAGCTCTCTGGCTAACTAGGGAACCCACTGCTTAAGCCTCAATAAAGCTTGCCTTG
AGTGCTTCAAGTAGTGTGTGCCCGTCTGTTGTGTGACTCTGGTAACTAGAGATCCCTCAGACCCTTTTAG
TCAGTGTGGAAAATCTCTAGCAGTACGTATAGTAGTTCATGTCATCTTATTATTCAGTATTTATAACTTG
CAAAGAAATGAATATCAGAGAGTGAGAGGAACTTGTTTATTGCAGCTTATAATGGTTACAAATAAAGCAA
TAGCATCACAAATTTCACAAATAAAGCATTTTTTTCACTGCATTCTAGTTGTGGTTTGTCCAAACTCATC
AATGTATCTTATCATGTCTGGCTCTAGCTATCCCGCCCCTAACTCCGCCCATCCCGCCCCTAACTCCGCC
CAGTTCCGCCCATTCTCCGCCCCATGGCTGACTAATTTTTTTTATTTATGCAGAGGCCGAGGCCGCCTCG
GCCTCTGAGCTATTCCAGAAGTAGTGAGGAGGCTTTTTTGGAGGCCTAGGGACGTACCCAATTCGCCCTA
TAGTGAGTCGTATTACGCGCGCTCACTGGCCGTCGTTTTACAACGTCGTGACTGGGAAAACCCTGGCGTT
ACCCAACTTAATCGCCTTGCAGCACATCCCCCTTTCGCCAGCTGGCGTAATAGCGAAGAGGCCCGCACCG
ATCGCCCTTCCCAACAGTTGCGCAGCCTGAATGGCGAATGGG
[124 nt withheld, positions 4943-5066]
C
[91 nt withheld, positions 5068-5158]
A
[49 nt withheld, positions 5160-5208]
CCTTTGACGTTGGAGTCCACGTTCTTT
[37 nt withheld, positions 5236-5272]
ACCCTATCTCGGTCTATTCTTTTGATTTATAAGGGATTTTGCCGATTTCGGCCTATTGGTTAAAAAATGA
GCTGATTTAACAAAAATTTAACGCGAATTTTAACAAAATATTAACGCTTACAATTTAGGTGGCACTTTTC
GGGGAAATGTGCGCGGAACCCCTATTTGTTTATTTTTCTAAATACATTCAAATATGTATCCGCTCATGAG
ACAATAACCCTGATAAATGCTTCAATAATATTGAAAAAGGAAGAGTATGAGTATTCAACATTTCCGTGTC
GCCCTTATTCCCTTTTTTGCGGCATTTTGCCTTCCTGTTTTTGCTCACCCAGAAACGCTGGTGAAAGTAA
AAGATGCTGAAGATCAGTTGGGTGCACGAGTGGGTTACATCGAACTGGATCTCAACAGCGGTAAGATCCT
TGAGAGTTTTCGCCCCGAAGAACGTTTTCCAATGATGAGCACTTTTAAAGTTCTGCTATGTGGCGCGGTA
TTATCCCGTATTGACGCCGGGCAAGAGCAACTCGGTCGCCGCATACACTATTCTCAGAATGACTTGGTTG
AGTACTCACCAGTCACAGAAAAGCATCTTACGGATGGCATGACAGTAAGAGAATTATGCAGTGCTGCCAT
AACCATGAGTGATAACACTGCGGCCAACTTACTTCTGACAACGATCGGAGGACCGAAGGAGCTAACCGCT
TTTTTGCACAACATGGGGGATCATGTAACTCGCCTTGATCGTTGGGAACCGGAGCTGAATGAAGCCATAC
CAAACGACGAGCGTGACACCACGATGCCTGTAGCAATGGCAACAACGTTGCGCAAACTATTAACTGGCGA
ACTACTTACTCTAGCTTCCCGGCAACAATTAATAGACTGGATGGAGGCGGATAAAGTTGCAGGACCACTT
CTGCGCTCGGCCCTTCCGGCTGGCTGGTTTATTGCTGATAAATCTGGAGCCGGTGAGCGTGGGTCTCGCG
GTATCATTGCAGCACTGGGGCCAGATGGTAAGCCCTCCCGTATCGTAGTTATCTACACGACGGGGAGTCA
GGCAACTATGGATGAACGAAATAGACAGATCGCTGAGATAGGTGCCTCACTGATTAAGCATTGGTAACTG
TCAGACCAAGTTTACTCATATATACTTTAGATTGATTTAAAACTTCATTTTTAATTTAAAAGGATCTAGG
TGAAGATCCTTTTTGATAATCTCATGACCAAAATCCCTTAACGTGAGTTTTCGTTCCACTGAGCGTCAGA
CCCCGTAGAAAAGATCAAAGGATCTTCTTGAGATCCTTTTTTTCTGCGCGTAATCTGCTGCTTGCAAACA
AAAAAACCACCGCTACCAGCGGTGGTTTGTTTGCCGGATCAAGAGCTACCAACTCTTTTTCCGAAGGTAA
CTGGCTTCAGCAGAGCGCAGATACCAAATACTGTTCTTCTAGTGTAGCCGTAGTTAGGCCACCACTTCAA
GAACTCTGTAGCACCGCCTACATACCTCGCTCTGCTAATCCTGTTACCAGTGGCTGCTGCCAGTGGCGAT
AAGTCGTGTCTTACCGGGTTGGACTCAAGACGATAGTTACCGGATAAGGCGCAGCGGTCGGGCTGAACGG
GGGGTTCGTGCACACAGCCCAGCTTGGAGCGAACGACCTACACCGAACTGAGATACCTACAGCGTGAGCT
ATGAGAAAGCGCCACGCTTCCCGAAGGGAGAAAGGCGGACAGGTATCCGGTAAGCGGCAGGGTCGGAACA
GGAGAGCGCACGAGGGAGCTTCCAGGGGGAAACGCCTGGTATCTTTATAGTCCTGTCGGGTTTCGCCACC
TCTGACTTGAGCGTCGATTTTTGTGATGCTCGTCAGGGGGGCGGAGCCTATGGAAAAACGCCAGCAACGC
GGCCTTTTTACGGTTCCTGGCCTTTTGCTGGCCTTTTGCTCACATGTTCTTTCCTGCGTTATCCCCTGAT
TCTGTGGATAACCGTATTACCGCCTTTGAGTGAGCTGATACCGCTCGCCGCAGCCGAACGACCGAGCGC
Features (pLannotate 1.2.2; 28 found; start..end, strand, type, name):
      1..28      +  rep_origin     RSF ori (fragment): Plasmids containing the RSF 1030 origin of replication can be propagated in E. coli cells that contain additional plasmids with compatible origins.
     30..122     +  CDS            lacI (fragment): lac repressor; lacI; The lac repressor binds to the lac operator to inhibit transcription in E. coli. This inhibition can be relieved by adding lactose or isopropyl-β-D-thiogalactopyranoside (IPTG).
    135..156     +  protein_bind   CAP binding site: CAP binding activates transcription in the presence of cAMP. E. coli catabolite activator protein
    171..201     +  promoter       lac promoter: promoter for the E. coli lac operon
    209..225     +  protein_bind   lac operator: The lac repressor binds to the lac operator to inhibit transcription in E. coli. This inhibition can be relieved by adding lactose or isopropyl-β-D-thiogalactopyranoside (IPTG). lac repressor encoded by lacI
    270..288     +  promoter       T3 promoter: promoter for bacteriophage T3 RNA polymerase
    316..542     +  promoter       RSV promoter: Rous sarcoma virus enhancer/promoter
    543..723     +  LTR            5' LTR (truncated): truncated 5' long terminal repeat (LTR) from HIV-1
    770..895     +  misc_feature   HIV-1 Ψ: packaging signal of human immunodeficiency virus type 1
    879..1242    +  CDS            HIV-1 gag (fragment): gag protein from human immunodeficiency virus 1; gag
   1388..1621    +  misc_feature   RRE: The Rev response element (RRE) of HIV-1 allows for Rev-dependent mRNA export from the nucleus to the cytoplasm.
   1998..2024    +  CDS            Rev (fragment): human immunodeficiency virus 1 (HIV-1) Rev protein; rev; enhances nuclear export of unspliced and incompletely spliced viral mRNAs
   2028..2268    +  promoter       U6 promoter: RNA polymerase III promoter for human U6 snRNA
   2315..2382    +  misc_RNA       tracrRNA (fragment): trans-activating CRISPR RNA for the Streptococcus pyogenes CRISPR/Cas9 system
   2431..2548    +  misc_feature   cPPT/CTS: central polypurine tract and central termination sequence of HIV-1
   2617..2828    +  promoter       EF-1α core promoter: core promoter for human elongation factor EF-1α
   2854..3453    +  CDS            PuroR (fragment): puromycin N-acetyltransferase; pac from Streptomyces; confers resistance to puromycin
   3469..4057    +  misc_feature   WPRE: woodchuck hepatitis virus posttranscriptional regulatory element
   4108..4127    +  misc_feature   cPPT/CTS (fragment): central polypurine tract and central termination sequence of HIV-1
   4129..4362    +  LTR            3' LTR (ΔU3): self-inactivating 3' long terminal repeat (LTR) from HIV-1
   4440..4561    +  polyA_signal   SV40 poly(A) signal: SV40 polyadenylation signal
   4601..4736    +  rep_origin     SV40 ori: SV40 origin of replication
   4757..4775    -  promoter       T7 promoter: promoter for bacteriophage T7 RNA polymerase
   4783..4938    +  CDS            lacZα (fragment): LacZα fragment of β-galactosidase; lacZ fragment
   4943..5371    +  rep_origin     f1 ori (sequence partly withheld): f1 bacteriophage origin of replication; arrow indicates direction of (+) strand synthesis
   5424..5528    +  promoter       AmpR promoter: bla
   5529..6389    +  CDS            AmpR: β-lactamase; bla; confers resistance to ampicillin, carbenicillin, and related antibiotics
   6560..7148    +  rep_origin     ori: high-copy-number ColE1/pMB1/pBR322/pUC origin of replication
