[The description below was written by a language model from this plasmid's Addgene catalogue record and pLannotate feature annotations shown in this document.]
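Description:
NSL1 C6.4 gRNA is a third-generation lentiviral CRISPR guide plasmid built on the pLenti-sgRNA backbone and designed to express a single guide RNA against human NSL1. It is propagated in E. coli through a high-copy ColE1/pUC-type origin with ampicillin resistance (bla). An f1 origin and remnants of lac and lacZα cloning-vector sequence are also annotated in the bacterial portion. The guide oligonucleotide was inserted between two BsmBI sites that were destroyed during cloning. The depositor notes that the listed target sequence includes the 5′ BsmBI overhang in addition to the spacer itself.

The viral cassette has the typical self-inactivating layout. An RSV promoter drives a truncated HIV-1 5′ LTR, making genomic RNA production Tat-independent. This is followed by the Ψ packaging signal with a partial gag region, the Rev response element for nuclear export, a cPPT/CTS, WPRE to improve transcript expression, and a ΔU3 3′ LTR. An SV40 poly(A) signal and SV40 origin lie downstream. Within the provirus, a human U6 RNA polymerase III promoter transcribes the NSL1 spacer fused to the Streptococcus pyogenes Cas9 guide scaffold (annotated as a tracrRNA fragment). A separate EF-1α core promoter drives puromycin N-acetyltransferase for selection of transduced mammalian cells.

No Cas9 is encoded, so the nuclease must be supplied separately. Packaging functions likewise have to be provided in trans. The plasmid belongs to a series used to generate knockouts of cell-cycle genes in human cell lines. The sequenced record is 7,301 nt, which is shorter than the 9,151 bp listed for the backbone without insert. The record does not explain this difference.
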