Addgene plasmid #90805: NSL1 C6.4 gRNA
Purpose: 3rd generation lentiviral gRNA plasmid targeting human NSL1
Depositing lab: Iain Cheeseman. Depositing organization: Whitehead Institute for Biomedical Research. Publication: Large-Scale Analysis of CRISPR/Cas9 Cell-Cycle Knockouts Reveals the Diversity of p53-Dependent Responses to Cell-Cycle Defects. McKinley KL, Cheeseman IM. Dev Cell. 2017 Feb 27;40(4):405-420.e2. doi: 10.1016/j.devcel.2017.01.012. Epub 2017 Feb 16. PubMed 28216383.
Backbone
  Vector backbone: pLenti-sgRNA
  Backbone manufacturer: Eric Lander & David Sabatini labs (Addgene plasmid #71409)
  Backbone size w/o insert (bp): 9151
  Vector type: Lentiviral, CRISPR
  Selectable markers: Puromycin
Growth in bacteria
  Bacterial resistance: Ampicillin, 100 μg/mL
  Growth temperature: 37°C
  Growth strain: NEB Stable
  Copy number: Unknown
Gene/Insert
  Gene/Insert name: NSL1 (Guide Designation C6.4) (alt name: pKMKO series)
  gRNA/shRNA sequence: CACCGCAGTATCCCAGAAAGATCC
  Species: H. sapiens (human)
  Promoter: U6
  Cloning method: Restriction Enzyme; 5′ cloning site BsmBI (destroyed during cloning); 3′ cloning site BsmBI (destroyed during cloning)
  Sequencing primers: 5′ hU6-F (5'-GAGGGCCTATTTCCCATGATT-3'); 3′ EF1a-R (5'-CACGGCGACTACTGCACTTA-3')
Terms and licenses: Academic/Nonprofit Terms; Industry Terms: Not Available to Industry
Depositor comments: Please note that gRNA target sequence listed is not strictly the 20nt spacer sequence, but also contains the 5' BsmBI overhang. For more information about knockout human cell lines generated using this plasmid, please see http://cellcycleknockouts.wi.mit.edu/ .
How to cite: NSL1 C6.4 gRNA was a gift from Iain Cheeseman (Addgene plasmid # 90805 ; http://n2t.net/addgene:90805 ; RRID:Addgene_90805)
